>Addgene plasmid #123340 | pcDNA3-Venus-cpVenus-FLARE-EKAR-EV(T/A) | addgene full sequence | sequence record 307135 | Addgene NGS Result
GACGGATCGGGAGATCTCCCGATCCCCTATGGTGCACTCTCAGTACAATCTGCTCTGATGCCGCATAGTT
AAGCCAGTATCTGCTCCCTGCTTGTGTGTTGGAGGTCGCTGAGTAGTGCGCGAGCAAAATTTAAGCTACA
ACAAGGCAAGGCTTGACCGACAATTGCATGAAGAATCTGCTTAGGGTTAGGCGTTTTGCGCTGCTTCGCG
ATGTACGGGCCAGATATACGCGTTGACATTGATTATTGACTAGTTATTAATAGTAATCAATTACGGGGTC
ATTAGTTCATAGCCCATATATGGAGTTCCGCGTTACATAACTTACGGTAAATGGCCCGCCTGGCTGACCG
CCCAACGACCCCCGCCCATTGACGTCAATAATGACGTATGTTCCCATAGTAACGCCAATAGGGACTTTCC
ATTGACGTCAATGGGTGGAGTATTTACGGTAAACTGCCCACTTGGCAGTACATCAAGTGTATCATATGCC
AAGTACGCCCCCTATTGACGTCAATGACGGTAAATGGCCCGCCTGGCATTATGCCCAGTACATGACCTTA
TGGGACTTTCCTACTTGGCAGTACATCTACGTATTAGTCATCGCTATTACCATGGTGATGCGGTTTTGGC
AGTACATCAATGGGCGTGGATAGCGGTTTGACTCACGGGGATTTCCAAGTCTCCACCCCATTGACGTCAA
TGGGAGTTTGTTTTGGCACCAAAATCAACGGGACTTTCCAAAATGTCGTAACAACTCCGCCCCATTGACG
CAAATGGGCGGTAGGCGTGTACGGTGGGAGGTCTATATAAGCAGAGCTCTCTGGCTAACTAGAGAACCCA
CTGCTTACTGGCTTATCGAAATTAATACGACTCACTATAGGGAGACCCAAGCTTGCGGCCGCCACCATGG
TGCGGGGTTCTCATCATCATCATCATCATGGTATGGCTAGCATGACTGGTGGACAGCAAATGGGTCGGGA
TCTGTACGACGATGACGATAAGGATCCCATGGTGAGCAAGGGCGAGGAGCTGTTCACCGGGGTGGTGCCC
ATCCTGGTCGAGCTGGACGGCGACGTAAACGGCCACAAGTTCAGCGTGTCCGGCGAGGGCGAGGGCGATG
CCACCTACGGCAAGCTGACCCTGAAGCTGATCTGCACCACCGGCAAGCTGCCCGTGCCCTGGCCCACCCT
CGTGACCACCCTGGGCTACGGCCTGCAGTGCTTCGCCCGCTACCCCGACCACATGAAGCAGCACGACTTC
TTCAAGTCCGCCATGCCCGAAGGCTACGTCCAGGAGCGCACCATCTTCTTCAAGGACGACGGCAACTACA
AGACCCGCGCCGAGGTGAAGTTCGAGGGCGACACCCTGGTGAACCGCATCGAGCTGAAGGGCATCGACTT
CAAGGAGGACGGCAACATCCTGGGGCACAAGCTGGAGTACAACTACAACAGCCACAACGTCTATATCACC
GCCGACAAGCAGAAGAACGGCATCAAGGCCAACTTCAAGATCCGCCACAACATCGAGGACGGCGGCGTGC
AGCTCGCCGACCACTACCAGCAGAACACCCCCATCGGCGACGGCCCCGTGCTGCTGCCCGACAACCACTA
CCTGAGCTACCAGTCCAAGCTGAGCAAAGACCCCAACGAGAAGCGCGATCACATGGTCCTGCTGGAGTTC
GTGACCGCCGCCGGGATCACTCTCGGCATGGACGAGCTGTACAAGCGCATGCACATGGCGGACGAGGAGA
AGCTGCCGCCCGGCTGGGAGAAGCGCATGAGCCGCAGCTCAGGCCGAGTGTACTACTTCAACCACATCAC
TAACGCCAGCCAGTGGGAGCGGCCCAGCGGCAACAGCAGCAGTGGTGGCAAAAACGGGCAGGGGGAGCCT
GCCAGGGGTACCAGTGCTGGTGGTAGTGCTGGTGGTAGTGCTGGTGGTAGTGCTGGTGGTAGTGCTGGTG
GTTCCGGCAGTGCTGGTGGTAGTGCTGGTGGTAGTGCTGGTGGTAGTGCTGGTGGTAGTGCTGGTGGTAG
TGCTGGTGGTTCCGGCAGTGCTGGTGGTAGTGCTGGTGGTAGTACCAGTGCTGGTGGTAGTGCTGGTGGT
AGTGCTGGTGGTTCCGGACCAGATGTCCCTAGAGCCCCAGTGGATAAAGCAAAGCTGTCATTCCAATTCC
CCCGCGCACGGGAGCTCATGGGCGGCGTGCAGCTCGCCGACCACTACCAGCAGAACACCCCCATCGGCGA
CGGCCCCGTGCTGCTGCCCGACAACCACTACCTGAGCTACCAGTCCAAGCTGAGCAAAGACCCCAACGAG
AAGCGCGATCACATGGTCCTGCTGGAGTTCGTGACCGCCGCCGGGATCACTCTCGGCATGGACGAGCTGT
ACAAGGGAGGTACCGGTGGATCTATGGTGAGCAAGGGCGAGGAGCTGTTCACCGGGGTGGTGCCCATCCT
GGTCGAGCTGGACGGCGACGTAAACGGCCACAAGTTCAGCGTGTCCGGCGAGGGCGAGGGCGATGCCACC
TACGGCAAGCTGACCCTGAAGCTGATCTGCACCACCGGCAAGCTGCCCGTGCCCTGGCCCACCCTCGTGA
CCACCCTGGGCTACGGCCTTCAGTGCTTCGCCCGCTACCCCGACCACATGAAGCAGCACGACTTCTTCAA
GTCCGCCATGCCCGAAGGCTACGTCCAGGAGCGCACCATCTTCTTCAAGGACGACGGCAACTACAAGACC
CGCGCCGAGGTGAAGTTCGAGGGCGACACCCTGGTGAACCGCATCGAGCTGAAGGGCATCGACTTCAAGG
AGGACGGCAACATCCTGGGGCACAAGCTGGAGTACAACTACAACAGCCACAACGTCTATATCACCGCCGA
CAAGCAGAAGAACGGCATCAAGGCCAACTTCAAGATCCGCCACAACATCGAGTAAGAATTCTGCAGATAT
CCATCACACTGGCGGCCGCTCGAGCATGCATCTAGAGGGCCCTATTCTATAGTGTCACCTAAATGCTAGA
GCTCGCTGATCAGCCTCGACTGTGCCTTCTAGTTGCCAGCCATCTGTTGTTTGCCCCTCCCCCGTGCCTT
CCTTGACCCTGGAAGGTGCCACTCCCACTGTCCTTTCCTAATAAAATGAGGAAATTGCATCGCATTGTCT
GAGTAGGTGTCATTCTATTCTGGGGGGTGGGGTGGGGCAGGACAGCAAGGGGGAGGATTGGGAAGACAAT
AGCAGGCATGCTGGGGATGCGGTGGGCTCTATGGCTTCTGAGGCGGAAAGAACCAGCTGGGGCTCTAGGG
GGTATCCCC
[124 nt withheld, positions 3300-3423]
C
[91 nt withheld, positions 3425-3515]
A
[49 nt withheld, positions 3517-3565]
CCTTTGACGTTGGAGTCCACGTTCTTT
[37 nt withheld, positions 3593-3629]
ACCCTATCTCGGTCTATTCTTTTGATTTATAAGGGATTTTGCCGATTTCGGCCTATTGGTTAAAAAATGA
GCTGATTTAACAAAAATTTAACGCGAATTAATTCTGTGGAATGTGTGTCAGTTAGGGTGTGGAAAGTCCC
CAGGCTCCCCAGCAGGCAGAAGTATGCAAAGCATGCATCTCAATTAGTCAGCAACCAGGTGTGGAAAGTC
CCCAGGCTCCCCAGCAGGCAGAAGTATGCAAAGCATGCATCTCAATTAGTCAGCAACCATAGTCCCGCCC
CTAACTCCGCCCATCCCGCCCCTAACTCCGCCCAGTTCCGCCCATTCTCCGCCCCATGGCTGACTAATTT
TTTTTATTTATGCAGAGGCCGAGGCCGCCTCTGCCTCTGAGCTATTCCAGAAGTAGTGAGGAGGCTTTTT
TGGAGGCCTAGGCTTTTGCAAAAAGCTCCCGGGAGCTTGTATATCCATTTTCGGATCTGATCAAGAGACA
GGATGAGGATCGTTTCGCATGATTGAACAAGATGGATTGCACGCAGGTTCTCCGGCCGCTTGGGTGGAGA
GGCTATTCGGCTATGACTGGGCACAACAGACAATCGGCTGCTCTGATGCCGCCGTGTTCCGGCTGTCAGC
GCAGGGGCGCCCGGTTCTTTTTGTCAAGACCGACCTGTCCGGTGCCCTGAATGAACTGCAGGACGAGGCA
GCGCGGCTATCGTGGCTGGCCACGACGGGCGTTCCTTGCGCAGCTGTGCTCGACGTTGTCACTGAAGCGG
GAAGGGACTGGCTGCTATTGGGCGAAGTGCCGGGGCAGGATCTCCTGTCATCTCACCTTGCTCCTGCCGA
GAAAGTATCCATCATGGCTGATGCAATGCGGCGGCTGCATACGCTTGATCCGGCTACCTGCCCATTCGAC
CACCAAGCGAAACATCGCATCGAGCGAGCACGTACTCGGATGGAAGCCGGTCTTGTCGATCAGGATGATC
TGGACGAAGAGCATCAGGGGCTCGCGCCAGCCGAACTGTTCGCCAGGCTCAAGGCGCGCATGCCCGACGG
CGAGGATCTCGTCGTGACCCATGGCGATGCCTGCTTGCCGAATATCATGGTGGAAAATGGCCGCTTTTCT
GGATTCATCGACTGTGGCCGGCTGGGTGTGGCGGACCGCTATCAGGACATAGCGTTGGCTACCCGTGATA
TTGCTGAAGAGCTTGGCGGCGAATGGGCTGACCGCTTCCTCGTGCTTTACGGTATCGCCGCTCCCGATTC
GCAGCGCATCGCCTTCTATCGCCTTCTTGACGAGTTCTTCTGAGCGGGACTCTGGGGTTCGAAATGACCG
ACCAAGCGACGCCCAACCTGCCATCACGAGATTTCGATTCCACCGCCGCCTTCTATGAAAGGTTGGGCTT
CGGAATCGTTTTCCGGGACGCCGGCTGGATGATCCTCCAGCGCGGGGATCTCATGCTGGAGTTCTTCGCC
CACCCCAACTTGTTTATTGCAGCTTATAATGGTTACAAATAAAGCAATAGCATCACAAATTTCACAAATA
AAGCATTTTTTTCACTGCATTCTAGTTGTGGTTTGTCCAAACTCATCAATGTATCTTATCATGTCTGTAT
ACCGTCGACCTCTAGCTAGAGCTTGGCGTAATCATGGTCATAGCTGTTTCCTGTGTGAAATTGTTATCCG
CTCACAATTCCACACAACATACGAGCCGGAAGCATAAAGTGTAAAGCCTGGGGTGCCTAATGAGTGAGCT
AACTCACATTAATTGCGTTGCGCTCACTGCCCGCTTTCCAGTCGGGAAACCTGTCGTGCCAGCTGCATTA
ATGAATCGGCCAACGCGCGGGGAGAGGCGGTTTGCGTATTGGGCGCTCTTCCGCTTCCTCGCTCACTGAC
TCGCTGCGCTCGGTCGTTCGGCTGCGGCGAGCGGTATCAGCTCACTCAAAGGCGGTAATACGGTTATCCA
CAGAATCAGGGGATAACGCAGGAAAGAACATGTGAGCAAAAGGCCAGCAAAAGGCCAGGAACCGTAAAAA
GGCCGCGTTGCTGGCGTTTTTCCATAGGCTCCGCCCCCCTGACGAGCATCACAAAAATCGACGCTCAAGT
CAGAGGTGGCGAAACCCGACAGGACTATAAAGATACCAGGCGTTTCCCCCTGGAAGCTCCCTCGTGCGCT
CTCCTGTTCCGACCCTGCCGCTTACCGGATACCTGTCCGCCTTTCTCCCTTCGGGAAGCGTGGCGCTTTC
TCATAGCTCACGCTGTAGGTATCTCAGTTCGGTGTAGGTCGTTCGCTCCAAGCTGGGCTGTGTGCACGAA
CCCCCCGTTCAGCCCGACCGCTGCGCCTTATCCGGTAACTATCGTCTTGAGTCCAACCCGGTAAGACACG
ACTTATCGCCACTGGCAGCAGCCACTGGTAACAGGATTAGCAGAGCGAGGTATGTAGGCGGTGCTACAGA
GTTCTTGAAGTGGTGGCCTAACTACGGCTACACTAGAAGAACAGTATTTGGTATCTGCGCTCTGCTGAAG
CCAGTTACCTTCGGAAAAAGAGTTGGTAGCTCTTGATCCGGCAAACAAACCACCGCTGGTAGCGGTGGTT
TTTTTGTTTGCAAGCAGCAGATTACGCGCAGAAAAAAAGGATCTCAAGAAGATCCTTTGATCTTTTCTAC
GGGGTCTGACGCTCAGTGGAACGAAAACTCACGTTAAGGGATTTTGGTCATGAGATTATCAAAAAGGATC
TTCACCTAGATCCTTTTAAATTAAAAATGAAGTTTTAAATCAATCTAAAGTATATATGAGTAAACTTGGT
CTGACAGTTACCAATGCTTAATCAGTGAGGCACCTATCTCAGCGATCTGTCTATTTCGTTCATCCATAGT
TGCCTGACTCCCCGTCGTGTAGATAACTACGATACGGGAGGGCTTACCATCTGGCCCCAGTGCTGCAATG
ATACCGCGAGACCCACGCTCACCGGCTCCAGATTTATCAGCAATAAACCAGCCAGCCGGAAGGGCCGAGC
GCAGAAGTGGTCCTGCAACTTTATCCGCCTCCATCCAGTCTATTAATTGTTGCCGGGAAGCTAGAGTAAG
TAGTTCGCCAGTTAATAGTTTGCGCAACGTTGTTGCCATTGCTACAGGCATCGTGGTGTCACGCTCGTCG
TTTGGTATGGCTTCATTCAGCTCCGGTTCCCAACGATCAAGGCGAGTTACATGATCCCCCATGTTGTGCA
AAAAAGCGGTTAGCTCCTTCGGTCCTCCGATCGTTGTCAGAAGTAAGTTGGCCGCAGTGTTATCACTCAT
GGTTATGGCAGCACTGCATAATTCTCTTACTGTCATGCCATCCGTAAGATGCTTTTCTGTGACTGGTGAG
TACTCAACCAAGTCATTCTGAGAATAGTGTATGCGGCGACCGAGTTGCTCTTGCCCGGCGTCAATACGGG
ATAATACCGCGCCACATAGCAGAACTTTAAAAGTGCTCATCATTGGAAAACGTTCTTCGGGGCGAAAACT
CTCAAGGATCTTACCGCTGTTGAGATCCAGTTCGATGTAACCCACTCGTGCACCCAACTGATCTTCAGCA
TCTTTTACTTTCACCAGCGTTTCTGGGTGAGCAAAAACAGGAAGGCAAAATGCCGCAAAAAAGGGAATAA
GGGCGACACGGAAATGTTGAATACTCATACTCTTCCTTTTTCAATATTATTGAAGCATTTATCAGGGTTA
TTGTCTCATGAGCGGATACATATTTGAATGTATTTAGAAAAATAAACAAATAGGGGTTCCGCGCACATTT
CCCCGAAAAGTGCCACCTGACGTC
Features (pLannotate 1.2.2; 26 found; start..end, strand, type, name):
     28..80      -  misc_feature   bom (fragment): basis of mobility region from pBR322
    235..614     +  enhancer       CMV enhancer: human cytomegalovirus immediate early enhancer
    615..818     +  promoter       CMV promoter: human cytomegalovirus (CMV) immediate early promoter
    814..847     +  LTR            5' LTR (truncated) (fragment): truncated 5' long terminal repeat (LTR) from HIV-1
    863..881     +  promoter       T7 promoter: promoter for bacteriophage T7 RNA polymerase
    922..942     +  CDS            capTEV™ (fragment): composite tag for in vivo biotinylation, TEV protease cleavage, and 6xHis tagging
    943..975     +  CDS            T7 tag (gene 10 leader): leader peptide from bacteriophage T7 gene 10 promotes efficient translation in E. coli
    979..1002    +  CDS            Xpress™ tag: Xpress™ epitope tag, including an enterokinase recognition and cleavage site
   1009..1725    +  CDS            mVenus: mVenus is a basic (constitutively fluorescent) yellow fluorescent protein published in 2006, derived from Aequorea victoria. It is reported to be a rapidly-maturing monomer with moderate acid sensitivity.
   1735..1896    +  CDS            PIN1 (fragment): PIN1_HUMAN - Experimental evidence at protein level: Swiss-Prot protein existence level 1. Peptidyl-prolyl cis/trans isomerase (PPIase) that binds to and isomerizes specific phosphorylated Ser/Thr-Pro (pSer/Thr-Pro) motifs (PubMed:21497122, PubMed:23623683, PubMed:29686383). By inducing conformational changes in a subset of phosphorylated proteins, acts as a molecular switch in multiple cellular processes (PubMed:21497122, PubMed:22033920, PubMed:23623683). Displays a preference for acidic residues located N-terminally to the proline bond to be isomerized. Regulates mitosis presumably by inter
   2191..2922    +  CDS            cp173Venus: circularly permuted form of the Venus yellow fluorescent protein (Nagai et al., 2004) efficient FRET acceptor for CFP
   2986..3004    -  promoter       SP6 promoter: promoter for bacteriophage SP6 RNA polymerase
   3030..3254    +  polyA_signal   bGH poly(A) signal: bovine growth hormone polyadenylation signal
   3258..3279    +  promoter       SV40 promoter (fragment): SV40 enhancer and early promoter
   3300..3728    +  rep_origin     f1 ori (sequence partly withheld): f1 bacteriophage origin of replication; arrow indicates direction of (+) strand synthesis
   3742..4071    +  promoter       SV40 promoter: SV40 enhancer and early promoter
   4138..4929    +  CDS            neo: KKA2_KLEPN - Also known as kan, nptII. Experimental evidence at protein level: Swiss-Prot protein existence level 1. Resistance to kanamycin, neomycin, paromomycin, ribostamycin, butirosin and gentamicin B. From Klebsiella pneumoniae.
   4953..5111    +  CDS            ble (fragment): BLE_KLEPN - Experimental evidence at protein level: Swiss-Prot protein existence level 1. Binding protein with a strong affinity to the bleomycin family of antibiotics. Binds to CL990; an antimitotic-antibiotic compound. From Klebsiella pneumoniae.
   5106..5227    +  polyA_signal   SV40 poly(A) signal: SV40 polyadenylation signal
   5300..5316    -  protein_bind   lac operator: The lac repressor binds to the lac operator to inhibit transcription in E. coli. This inhibition can be relieved by adding lactose or isopropyl-β-D-thiogalactopyranoside (IPTG). lac repressor encoded by lacI
   5324..5354    -  promoter       lac promoter: promoter for the E. coli lac operon
   5369..5390    -  protein_bind   CAP binding site: CAP binding activates transcription in the presence of cAMP. E. coli catabolite activator protein
   5403..5495    -  CDS            lacI (fragment): lac repressor; lacI; The lac repressor binds to the lac operator to inhibit transcription in E. coli. This inhibition can be relieved by adding lactose or isopropyl-β-D-thiogalactopyranoside (IPTG).
   5678..6266    -  rep_origin     ori: high-copy-number ColE1/pMB1/pBR322/pUC origin of replication
   6437..7297    -  CDS            AmpR: β-lactamase; bla; confers resistance to ampicillin, carbenicillin, and related antibiotics
   7298..7402    -  promoter       AmpR promoter: bla
