[The description below was written by a language model from this plasmid's Addgene catalogue record and pLannotate feature annotations shown in this document.]
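Description:
pcDNA3-Venus-cpVenus-FLARE-EKAR-EV(T/A) is a mammalian expression plasmid built on the pcDNA3 backbone that encodes a phosphorylation-dead control version of a single-colour, ratiometric kinase activity biosensor. It is propagated in E. coli through a high-copy ColE1/pUC-type origin with ampicillin resistance (AmpR), and it also carries an f1 origin. For selection in mammalian cells, an SV40 promoter drives a neomycin phosphotransferase gene with an SV40 poly(A) signal, allowing G418 selection.

The synthetic insert, cloned between BamHI and EcoRI, is transcribed from the CMV enhancer/promoter and terminated by the bGH poly(A) signal; flanking T7 and SP6 promoters come from the backbone. The open reading frame begins with backbone-derived 6xHis, T7 gene 10 leader and Xpress tags, followed by Venus, a fragment of human PIN1 (a protein that binds phosphorylated Ser/Thr-Pro motifs), an unannotated stretch that presumably contains the linker and the kinase substrate segment, and finally a circularly permuted Venus (listed as cpVenus[E172], annotated as cp173Venus). Because both fluorophores are Venus variants, the design fits the single-colour readout named in the associated publication title, although the record does not spell out the detection method or name the target kinase. In this T/A variant, the target threonine in the substrate domain is changed to alanine, so the sensor cannot be phosphorylated there. It therefore serves as the negative control for the parental Venus-cpVenus-FLARE-EKAR-EV biosensor in live-cell imaging. The sequenced record (7,433 nt) is slightly shorter than the catalogued total size of 7,572 bp.
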