Addgene plasmid #123340: pcDNA3-Venus-cpVenus-FLARE-EKAR-EV(T/A)
Purpose: Negative control mutant for Venus-cpVenus-FLARE-EKAR-EV biosensor.
Depositing lab: Jin Zhang. Depositing organization: University of California, San Diego (UCSD). Publication: Single-color, ratiometric biosensors for detecting signaling activities in live cells. Ross BL, Tenner B, Markwardt ML, Zviman A, Shi G, Kerr JP, Snell NE, McFarland JJ, Mauban JR, Ward CW, Rizzo MA, Zhang J. eLife. 2018 Jul 3;7. pii: 35458. doi: 10.7554/eLife.35458 PubMed 29968564.
Backbone
  Vector backbone: pcDNA3
  Backbone manufacturer: Invitrogen
  Backbone size w/o insert (bp): 5517
  Total vector size (bp): 7572
  Vector type: Mammalian Expression
  Selectable markers: Neomycin (select with G418)
Growth in bacteria
  Bacterial resistance: Ampicillin, 100 μg/mL
  Growth temperature: 37°C
  Growth strain: DH5alpha
  Copy number: High Copy
Gene/Insert
  Gene/Insert name: Venus-cpVenus-FLARE-EKAR-EV(T/A)
  Species: Synthetic
  Insert size (bp): 2055
  Mutation: Target Thr residue in substrate domain mutated to Ala.
  Promoter: CMV
  Tag / fusion protein: Venus (N terminal on insert); cpVenus[E172] (C terminal on insert); 6xHIS (N terminal on backbone); T7 tag (gene 10 leader) (N terminal on backbone); Xpress (TM) tag (N terminal on backbone)
  Cloning method: Restriction Enzyme; 5′ cloning site BamHI (not destroyed); 3′ cloning site EcoRI (not destroyed)
  Sequencing primers: 5′ CMV forward; 3′ BGH reverse
Terms and licenses: Academic/Nonprofit Terms; Industry Terms: Not Available to Industry
How to cite: pcDNA3-Venus-cpVenus-FLARE-EKAR-EV(T/A) was a gift from Jin Zhang (Addgene plasmid # 123340 ; http://n2t.net/addgene:123340 ; RRID:Addgene_123340)
